>Addgene plasmid #127681 | OphA-delta C6-Y66F | addgene full sequence | sequence record 250787 | Addgene NGS Result
TGGCGAATGGG
[124 nt withheld, positions 12-135]
C
[91 nt withheld, positions 137-227]
A
[49 nt withheld, positions 229-277]
CCTTTGACGTTGGAGTCCACGTTCTTT
[37 nt withheld, positions 305-341]
ACCCTATCTCGGTCTATTCTTTTGATTTATAAGGGATTTTGCCGATTTCGGCCTATTGGTTAAAAAATGA
GCTGATTTAACAAAAATTTAACGCGAATTTTAACAAAATATTAACGCTTACAATTTAGGTGGCACTTTTC
GGGGAAATGTGCGCGGAACCCCTATTTGTTTATTTTTCTAAATACATTCAAATATGTATCCGCTCATGAA
TTAATTCTTAGAAAAACTCATCGAGCATCAAATGAAACTGCAATTTATTCATATCAGGATTATCAATACC
ATATTTTTGAAAAAGCCGTTTCTGTAATGAAGGAGAAAACTCACCGAGGCAGTTCCATAGGATGGCAAGA
TCCTGGTATCGGTCTGCGATTCCGACTCGTCCAACATCAATACAACCTATTAATTTCCCCTCGTCAAAAA
TAAGGTTATCAAGTGAGAAATCACCATGAGTGACGACTGAATCCGGTGAGAATGGCAAAAGTTTATGCAT
TTCTTTCCAGACTTGTTCAACAGGCCAGCCATTACGCTCGTCATCAAAATCACTCGCATCAACCAAACCG
TTATTCATTCGTGATTGCGCCTGAGCGAGACGAAATACGCGATCGCTGTTAAAAGGACAATTACAAACAG
GAATCGAATGCAACCGGCGCAGGAACACTGCCAGCGCATCAACAATATTTTCACCTGAATCAGGATATTC
TTCTAATACCTGGAATGCTGTTTTCCCGGGGATCGCAGTGGTGAGTAACCATGCATCATCAGGAGTACGG
ATAAAATGCTTGATGGTCGGAAGAGGCATAAATTCCGTCAGCCAGTTTAGTCTGACCATCTCATCTGTAA
CATCATTGGCAACGCTACCTTTGCCATGTTTCAGAAACAACTCTGGCGCATCGGGCTTCCCATACAATCG
ATAGATTGTCGCACCTGATTGCCCGACATTATCGCGAGCCCATTTATACCCATATAAATCAGCATCCATG
TTGGAATTTAATCGCGGCCTAGAGCAAGACGTTTCCCGTTGAATATGGCTCATAACACCCCTTGTATTAC
TGTTTATGTAAGCAGACAGTTTTATTGTTCATGACCAAAATCCCTTAACGTGAGTTTTCGTTCCACTGAG
CGTCAGACCGTAGAAAAGATCAAAGGATCTTCTTGAGATCCTTTTTTTCTGCGCGTAATCTGCTGCTTGC
AAACAAAAAAACCACCGCTACCAGCGGTGGTTTGTTTGCCGGATCAAGAGCTACCAACTCTTTTTCCGAA
GGTAACTGGCTTCAGCAGAGCGCAGATACCAAATACTGTCCTTCTAGTGTAGCCGTAGTTAGGCCACCAC
TTCAAGAACTCTGTAGCACCGCCTACATACCTCGCTCTGCTAATCCTGTTACCAGTGGCTGCTGCCAGTG
GCGATAAGTCGTGTCTTACCGGGTTGGACTCAAGACGATAGTTACCGGATAAGGCGCAGCGGTCGGGCTG
AACGGGGGGTTCGTGCACACAGCCCAGCTTGGAGCGAACGACCTACACCGAACTGAGATACCTACAGCGT
GAGCTATGAGAAAGCGCCACGCTTCCCGAAGGGAGAAAGGCGGACAGGTATCCGGTAAGCGGCAGGGTCG
GAACAGGAGAGCGCACGAGGGAGCTTCCAGGGGGAAACGCCTGGTATCTTTATAGTCCTGTCGGGTTTCG
CCACCTCTGACTTGAGCGTCGATTTTTGTGATGCTCGTCAGGGGGGCGGAGCCTATGGAAAAACGCCAGC
AACGCGGCCTTTTTACGGTTCCTGGCCTTTTGCTGGCCTTTTGCTCACATGTTCTTTCCTGCGTTATCCC
CTGATTCTGTGGATAACCGTATTACCGCCTTTGAGTGAGCTGATACCGCTCGCCGCAGCCGAACGACCGA
GCGCAGCGAGTCAGTGAGCGAGGAAGCGGAAGAGCGCCTGATGCGGTATTTTCTCCTTACGCATCTGTGC
GGTATTTCACACCGCAATGGTGCACTCTCAGTACAATCTGCTCTGATGCCGCATAGTTAAGCCAGTATAC
ACTCCGCTATCGCTACGTGACTGGGTCATGGCTGCGCCCCGACACCCGCCAACACCCGCTGACGCGCCCT
GACGGGCTTGTCTGCTCCCGGCATCCGCTTACAGACAAGCTGTGACCGTCTCCGGGAGCTGCATGTGTCA
GAGGTTTTCACCGTCATCACCGAAACGCGCGAGGCAGCTGCGGTAAAGCTCATCAGCGTGGTCGTGAAGC
GATTCACAGATGTCTGCCTGTTCATCCGCGTCCAGCTCGTTGAGTTTCTCCAGAAGCGTTAATGTCTGGC
TTCTGATAAAGCGGGCCATGTTAAGGGCGGTTTTTTCCTGTTTGGTCACTGATGCCTCCGTGTAAGGGGG
ATTTCTGTTCATGGGGGTAATGATACCGATGAAACGAGAGAGGATGCTCACGATACGGGTTACTGATGAT
GAACATGCCCGGTTACTGGAACGTTGTGAGGGTAAACAACTGGCGGTATGGATGCGGCGGGACCAGAGAA
AAATCACTCAGGGTCAATGCCAGCGCTTCGTTAATACAGATGTAGGTGTTCCACAGGGTAGCCAGCAGCA
TCCTGCGATGCAGATCCGGAACATAATGGTGCAGGGCGCTGACTTCCGCGTTTCCAGACTTTACGAAACA
CGGAAACCGAAGACCATTCATGTTGTTGCTCAGGTCGCAGACGTTTTGCAGCAGCAGTCGCTTCACGTTC
GCTCGCGTATCGGTGATTCATTCTGCTAACCAGTAAGGCAACCCCGCCAGCCTAGCCGGGTCCTCAACGA
CAGGAGCACGATCATGCGCACCCGTGGGGCCGCCATGCCGGCGATAATGGCCTGCTTCTCGCCGAAACGT
TTGGTGGCGGGACCAGTGACGAAGGCTTGAGCGAGGGCGTGCAAGATTCCGAATACCGCAAGCGACAGGC
CGATCATCGTCGCGCTCCAGCGAAAGCGGTCCTCGCCGAAAATGACCCAGAGCGCTGCCGGCACCTGTCC
TACGAGTTGCATGATAAAGAAGACAGTCATAAGTGCGGCGACGATAGTCATGCCCCGCGCCCACCGGAAG
GAGCTGACTGGGTTGAAGGCTCTCAAGGGCATCGGTCGAGATCCCGGTGCCTAATGAGTGAGCTAACTTA
CATTAATTGCGTTGCGCTCACTGCCCGCTTTCCAGTCGGGAAACCTGTCGTGCCAGCTGCATTAATGAAT
CGGCCAACGCGCGGGGAGAGGCGGTTTGCGTATTGGGCGCCAGGGTGGTTTTTCTTTTCACCAGTGAGAC
GGGCAACAGCTGATTGCCCTTCACCGCCTGGCCCTGAGAGAGTTGCAGCAAGCGGTCCACGCTGGTTTGC
CCCAGCAGGCGAAAATCCTGTTTGATGGTGGTTAACGGCGGGATATAACATGAGCTGTCTTCGGTATCGT
CGTATCCCACTACCGAGATATCCGCACCAACGCGCAGCCCGGACTCGGTAATGGCGCGCATTGCGCCCAG
CGCCATCTGATCGTTGGCAACCAGCATCGCAGTGGGAACGATGCCCTCATTCAGCATTTGCATGGTTTGT
TGAAAACCGGACATGGCACTCCAGTCGCCTTCCCGTTCCGCTATCGGCTGAATTTGATTGCGAGTGAGAT
ATTTATGCCAGCCAGCCAGACGCAGACGCGCCGAGACAGAACTTAATGGGCCCGCTAACAGCGCGATTTG
CTGGTGACCCAATGCGACCAGATGCTCCACGCCCAGTCGCGTACCGTCTTCATGGGAGAAAATAATACTG
TTGATGGGTGTCTGGTCAGAGACATCAAGAAATAACGCCGGAACATTAGTGCAGGCAGCTTCCACAGCAA
TGGCATCCTGGTCATCCAGCGGATAGTTAATGATCAGCCCACTGACGCGTTGCGCGAGAAGATTGTGCAC
CGCCGCTTTACAGGCTTCGACGCCGCTTCGTTCTACCATCGACACCACCACGCTGGCACCCAGTTGATCG
GCGCGAGATTTAATCGCCGCGACAATTTGCGACGGCGCGTGCAGGGCCAGACTGGAGGTGGCAACGCCAA
TCAGCAACGACTGTTTGCCCGCCAGTTGTTGTGCCACGCGGTTGGGAATGTAATTCAGCTCCGCCATCGC
CGCTTCCACTTTTTCCCGCGTTTTCGCAGAAACGTGGCTGGCCTGGTTCACCACGCGGGAAACGGTCTGA
TAAGAGACACCGGCATACTCTGCGACATCGTATAACGTTACTGGTTTCACATTCACCACCCTGAATTGAC
TCTCTTCCGGGCGCTATCATGCCATACCGCGAAAGGTTTTGCGCCATTCGATGGTGTCCGGGATCTCGAC
GCTCTCCCTTATGCGACTCCTGCATTAGGAAGCAGCCCAGTAGTAGGTTGAGGCCGTTGAGCACCGCCGC
CGCAAGGAATGGTGCATGCAAGGAGATGGCGCCCAACAGTCCCCCGGCCACGGGGCCTGCCACCATACCC
ACGCCGAAACAAGCGCTCATGAGCCCGAAGTGGCGAGCCCGATCTTCCCCATCGGTGATGTCGGCGATAT
AGGCGCCAGCAACCGCACCTGTGGCGCCGGTGATGCCGGCCACGATGCGTCCGGCGTAGAGGATCGAGAT
CTCGATCCCGCGAAATTAATACGACTCACTATAGGGGAATTGTGAGCGGATAACAATTCCCCTCTAGAAA
TAATTTTGTTTAACTTTAAGAAGGAGATATACATATGGAGCATCATCATCATCATCATCATCATGAGAAT
CTGTATTTCCAGGGCACTTCCACTCAGACCAAAGCTGGCTCACTCACCATCGTCGGTACCGGTATCGAGA
GTATCGGACAAATGACGCTTCAGGCGTTGTCCTACATCGAAGCCGCCGCGAAGGTTTTCTACTGCGTCAT
CGACCCCGCCACTGAGGCATTCATCCTCACCAAGAACAAGAACTGCGTTGACTTGTATCAGTATTTCGAC
AATGGCAAGTCCAGATTGAACACTTACACCCAAATGTCAGAGCTCATGGTCAGGGAAGTCCGCAAGGGCC
TCGATGTCGTGGGCGTCTTCTACGGCCACCCAGGAGTGTTCGTGAACCCGTCTCACCGAGCTCTGGCTAT
CGCCAAGAGTGAAGGCTACCGAGCGAGGATGCTTCCAGGCGTGTCTGCGGAAGATTGTCTCTTCGCGGAC
TTGTGCATTGATCCTTCGAACCCGGGTTGCCTGACCTACGAGGCATCGGATTTCCTGATCAGGGATCGCC
CGGTCAGCATCCACAGTCACTTGGTCCTGTTCCAAGTCGGATGCGTCGGTATCGCCGACTTCAACTTCAC
TGGATTCGACAACAACAAATTCGGCGTTCTCGTCGACCGTCTCGAGCAAGAATACGGCGCCGAGCACCCT
GTCGTCCATTACATCGCAGCTATGATGCCACACCAAGACCCAGTCACCGATAAATACACCGTCGCGCAGC
TCCGTGAGCCCGAGATCGCGAAGCGTGTTGGCGGTGTCTCGACTTTCTACATCCCTCCCAAGGCCAGGAA
AGCATCGAACTTGGACATCATAAGGCGCCTAGAGCTCTTGCCTGCTGGGCAAGTTCCCGACAAGAAAGCG
CGTATTTACCCGGCCAACCAGTGGGAGCCCGATGTTCCCGAAGTCGAACCCTACAGACCATCTGACCAGG
CTGCCATCGCTCAGTTGGCTGACCACGCTCCTCCTGAGCAATATCAACCTCTTGCTACTTCGAAAGCCAT
GTCTGATGTTATGACGAAGTTGGCTTTGGATCCCAAGGCACTCGCCGACTACAAAGCTGATCACCGCGCC
TTTGCTCAATCTGTCCCCGACTTGACGCCTCAGGAGCGTGCGGCTTTGGAGCTCGGTGATTCGTGGGCTA
TTCGTTGCGCGATGAAGAATATGCCCTCGTCGCTCTTGGACGCTGCTCGTGAATCCGGCGAAGAGGCATC
CCAAAACGGTTTCCCATGGGTCATCGTCGTTGGTGTTATCGGTGTCATCGGATAAGCGGCCGCACTCGAG
CACCACCACCACCACCACTGAGATCCGGCTGCTAACAAAGCCCGAAAGGAAGCTGAGTTGGCTGCTGCCA
CCGCTGAGCAATAACTAGCATAACCCCTTGGGGCCTCTAAACGGGTCTTGAGGGGTTTTTTGCTGAAAGG
AGGAACTATATCCGGAT
Features (pLannotate 1.2.2; 19 found; start..end, strand, type, name):
     12..440     +  rep_origin     f1 ori (sequence partly withheld): f1 bacteriophage origin of replication; arrow indicates direction of (+) strand synthesis
    493..550     +  promoter       AmpR promoter (fragment): bla
    559..1374    -  CDS            KanR: aminoglycoside phosphotransferase; aph(3')-Ia; confers resistance to kanamycin in bacteria or G418 (Geneticin®) in eukaryotes
   1494..2082    +  rep_origin     ori: high-copy-number ColE1/pMB1/pBR322/pUC origin of replication
   2268..2407    -  misc_feature   bom: basis of mobility region from pBR322
   2509..2700    -  CDS            rop: Rop protein, which maintains plasmids at low copy number; rop
   2717..3097    +  CDS            YPB1_ECOLX: Protein predicted: Swiss-Prot protein existence level 4. From Escherichia coli.
   3169..3460    -  CDS            TcR (fragment): tetracycline efflux protein; tet; confers resistance to tetracycline
   3475..3496    -  protein_bind   CAP binding site: CAP binding activates transcription in the presence of cAMP. E. coli catabolite activator protein
   3509..4591    -  CDS            lacI: lac repressor; lacI; The lac repressor binds to the lac operator to inhibit transcription in E. coli. This inhibition can be relieved by adding lactose or isopropyl-β-D-thiogalactopyranoside (IPTG).
   4592..4669    -  promoter       lacI promoter: lacI
   4677..4956    -  CDS            TcR (fragment): tetracycline efflux protein; tet; confers resistance to tetracycline
   4978..4996    +  promoter       T7 promoter: promoter for bacteriophage T7 RNA polymerase
   4997..5021    +  protein_bind   lac operator: The lac repressor binds to the lac operator to inhibit transcription in E. coli. This inhibition can be relieved by adding lactose or isopropyl-β-D-thiogalactopyranoside (IPTG). lac repressor encoded by lacI
   5036..5058    +  RBS            RBS: efficient ribosome binding site from bacteriophage T7 gene 10 (Olins and Rangwala, 1989)
   5071..5089    +  CDS            capTEV™ (fragment): composite tag for in vivo biotinylation, TEV protease cleavage, and 6xHis tagging
   6362..6379    +  CDS            9xHis (fragment): 9xHis affinity tag
   6389..6438    +  CDS            SET1 (fragment): solubility-enhancement tag derived from T7 phage gene 10B
   6446..6493    +  terminator     T7 terminator: transcription terminator for bacteriophage T7 RNA polymerase
