[The description below was written by a language model from this plasmid's Addgene catalogue record and pLannotate feature annotations shown in this document.]
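Description:
OphA-delta C6-Y66F is a pET24-based bacterial expression plasmid of about 6.5 kb for producing a His-tagged variant of OphA in E. coli. It is selected with kanamycin through an aph(3')-Ia (KanR) gene and replicates from a ColE1/pMB1-type origin. The catalogue lists it as high copy, although the feature table also shows the bom site and the rop gene typical of pBR322-derived pET backbones, which normally moderate copy number. An f1 origin is present for single-stranded DNA production. Short tetracycline-resistance fragments flanking lacI are backbone remnants rather than functional markers.

The expression cassette follows the standard pET design. A T7 promoter is followed directly by a lac operator, then the strong T7 gene 10 ribosome binding site, the coding region and a T7 terminator. The plasmid-borne lacI gene supplies repressor, so transcription depends on a host providing T7 RNA polymerase and is induced with IPTG. The insert itself was not annotated by the feature tool and occupies the gap of roughly 1.3 kb between the RBS and the terminator. It is recorded as a synthetic gene carrying a "delta C6" mutation (by its name apparently a six-residue C-terminal truncation, though the record does not define it) and a Y66F substitution. The catalogue describes an N-terminal His8 tag from the backbone, consistent with a short His-tag-like match just after the start of the reading frame. A further His-tag fragment is annotated downstream of the insert, near the terminator, and the record does not say whether it is translated. The associated publication concerns the enzymatic mechanism of N-methylation of peptide-bond nitrogens, which suggests this point mutant was made for recombinant expression and purification in mechanistic or structural work.
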