Addgene plasmid #127681: OphA-delta C6-Y66F
Purpose: Bacterial expression of His-tagged OphA-delta C6-Y66F
Depositing lab: James Naismith. Depositing organization: University of St. Andrews. Publication: A molecular mechanism for the enzymatic methylation of nitrogen atoms within peptide bonds. Song H, van der Velden NS, Shiran SL, Bleiziffer P, Zach C, Sieber R, Imani AS, Krausbeck F, Aebi M, Freeman MF, Riniker S, Kunzler M, Naismith JH. Sci Adv. 2018 Aug 24;4(8):eaat2720. doi: 10.1126/sciadv.aat2720. eCollection 2018 Aug. aat2720 PubMed 30151425.
Backbone
  Vector backbone: pET24
  Vector type: Bacterial Expression
Growth in bacteria
  Bacterial resistance: Kanamycin, 50 μg/mL
  Growth temperature: 37°C
  Growth strain: DH5alpha
  Copy number: High Copy
Gene/Insert
  Gene/Insert name: OphA-delta C6-Y66F
  Species: Synthetic
  Mutation: delta C6-Y66F
  Tag / fusion protein: His8 (N terminal on backbone)
  Cloning method: Restriction Enzyme; 5′ cloning site unknown (unknown if destroyed); 3′ cloning site unknown (unknown if destroyed)
Terms and licenses: Academic/Nonprofit Terms; Industry Terms: Not Available to Industry
How to cite: OphA-delta C6-Y66F was a gift from James Naismith (Addgene plasmid # 127681 ; http://n2t.net/addgene:127681 ; RRID:Addgene_127681)
